Addgene plasmid #127451: pTOX6
Purpose: Encodes Tse2 toxin and amilCP chromoprotein. CAM-R
Depositing lab: Matthew Waldor. Depositing organization: Brigham and Women's Hospital. Publication: A New Suite of Allelic Exchange Vectors for the Scarless Modification of Proteobacterial Genomes. Lazarus JE, Warr AR, Kuehl CJ, Giorgio RT, Davis BM, Waldor MK. Appl Environ Microbiol. 2019 Jun 14. pii: AEM.00990-19. doi: 10.1128/AEM.00990-19. PubMed 31201277.
Backbone
  Vector backbone: pDS132
  Total vector size (bp): 6837
  Modifications to backbone: Extensive - see paper for details
  Vector type: Bacterial Expression
Growth in bacteria
  Bacterial resistance: Chloramphenicol, 25 μg/mL
  Growth temperature: 37°C
  Growth strain: Pir1
  Growth instructions: NEEDS 2% GLUCOSE
  Copy number: Unknown
Gene/Insert 1
  Gene/Insert name: tse2 toxin
  Promoter: pRha
  Cloning method: Gibson Cloning
  Sequencing primers: 5′ tcatctttccctggttgcca; 3′ tcaaacatgagaattcgcgga
Gene/Insert 2
  Gene/Insert name: amilCP chromoprotein
  Mutation: Codon optimized from protein sequence in FPbase
  Promoter: tac
  Cloning method: Gibson Cloning
  Sequencing primers: 5′ atgtgtggaaaggcggttca; 3′ AGATCCTTGGCGGCAAGAAA
Resource information
  A portion of this plasmid was derived from a plasmid made by: Swaine Chen lab
Terms and licenses: Academic/Nonprofit Terms; Industry Terms: Not Available to Industry
How to cite: pTOX6 was a gift from Matthew Waldor (Addgene plasmid # 127451 ; http://n2t.net/addgene:127451 ; RRID:Addgene_127451)
