[The description below was written by a language model from this plasmid's Addgene catalogue record, the feature table of its GenBank file and pLannotate feature annotations shown in this document.]
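Description:
pTOX6 is a 6,837 bp conjugative suicide vector for allelic exchange, extensively rebuilt from the pDS132 backbone and intended for scarless modification of proteobacterial genomes. It replicates from the R6K γ origin, which depends on the pi initiator protein, so it can only be maintained in pir-carrying E. coli hosts and cannot persist as a plasmid in ordinary recipient bacteria. An RP4 mobilisation region (incP oriT with traJ, traK and a fragment of traI) allows transfer by conjugation from a suitable donor strain. Selection is by chloramphenicol through a cat gene driven by its own promoter and followed by rrnB T1/T2 terminators.

The payload consists of two modules. The counter-selection module places tse2, a Pseudomonas aeruginosa type VI secretion toxin that is cytotoxic inside cells, under the rhamnose-inducible rhaB promoter, with a lambda tL3 terminator downstream. A sequence-shuffled rhaS activator gene expressed from the AmpR (bla) promoter supplies the regulator on the plasmid. The promoter is repressed by glucose, consistent with the record's requirement for glucose during propagation to keep toxin expression off. The second module is a codon-optimised amilCP chromoprotein from Acropora millepora under the tac promoter, giving a visible colour marker for cells that carry the vector.

In use, homology arms would be cloned into the vector (small MCS remnants are annotated, but the record does not name the cloning site). Chloramphenicol selects single-crossover integrants, and rhamnose induction of Tse2 then kills cells that retain the backbone, enriching for second-crossover clones. The two feature tables describe the same sequence with different start coordinates.
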