LOCUS       pTOX6_tse2_amilC 6837 bp ds-DNA circular 30-APR-2019
DEFINITION  .
ACCESSION
VERSION
SOURCE      .
  ORGANISM  .
COMMENT     SphI GCATG/C
COMMENT
COMMENT     ApEinfo:methylated:1
FEATURES             Location/Qualifiers
     misc_feature    5297..6040
                     /locus_tag="rhaS-shuffled"
                     /label="rhaS-shuffled"
                     /ApEinfo_label="rhaS-shuffled"
                     /ApEinfo_fwdcolor="#ff8040"
                     /ApEinfo_revcolor="green"
                     /ApEinfo_graphicformat="arrow_data {{0 1 2 0 0 -1} {} 0}
                     width 5 offset 0"
     promoter        5095..5176
                     /gene="bla"
                     /locus_tag="AmpR promoter"
                     /label="AmpR promoter"
                     /ApEinfo_label="AmpR promoter"
                     /ApEinfo_fwdcolor="cyan"
                     /ApEinfo_revcolor="green"
                     /ApEinfo_graphicformat="arrow_data {{0 1 2 0 0 -1} {} 0}
                     width 5 offset 0"
     misc_feature    5204..5296
                     /locus_tag="rhaS-shuffled(1)"
                     /label="rhaS-shuffled(1)"
                     /ApEinfo_label="rhaS-shuffled"
                     /ApEinfo_fwdcolor="#ff8040"
                     /ApEinfo_revcolor="green"
                     /ApEinfo_graphicformat="arrow_data {{0 1 2 0 0 -1} {} 0}
                     width 5 offset 0"
     misc_feature    2642..3033
                     /locus_tag="R6K Ori"
                     /label="R6K Ori"
                     /ApEinfo_label="R6K Ori"
                     /ApEinfo_fwdcolor="cyan"
                     /ApEinfo_revcolor="green"
                     /ApEinfo_graphicformat="arrow_data {{0 1 2 0 0 -1} {} 0}
                     width 5 offset 0"
     promoter        5077..5094
                     /gene="bla"
                     /locus_tag="AmpR promoter(1)"
                     /label="AmpR promoter(1)"
                     /ApEinfo_label="AmpR promoter"
                     /ApEinfo_fwdcolor="cyan"
                     /ApEinfo_revcolor="green"
                     /ApEinfo_graphicformat="arrow_data {{0 1 2 0 0 -1} {} 0}
                     width 5 offset 0"
     misc_feature    3059..5058
                     /locus_tag="mob RP4"
                     /label="mob RP4"
                     /ApEinfo_label="mob RP4"
                     /ApEinfo_fwdcolor="#00ff80"
                     /ApEinfo_revcolor="green"
                     /ApEinfo_graphicformat="arrow_data {{0 1 2 0 0 -1} {} 0}
                     width 5 offset 0"
     terminator      1209..1295
                     /gene="Escherichia coli rrnB"
                     /note="transcription terminator T1 from the E. coli rrnB
                     gene"
                     /locus_tag="rrnB T1 terminator"
                     /label="rrnB T1 terminator"
                     /ApEinfo_label="rrnB T1 terminator"
                     /ApEinfo_fwdcolor="#9d1b1c"
                     /ApEinfo_revcolor="#9d1b1c"
                     /ApEinfo_graphicformat="arrow_data {{0 1 2 0 0 -1} {} 0}
                     width 5 offset 0"
     terminator      1387..1414
                     /note="transcription terminator T2 from the E. coli rrnB
                     gene"
                     /locus_tag="rrnB T2 terminator"
                     /label="rrnB T2 terminator"
                     /ApEinfo_label="rrnB T2 terminator"
                     /ApEinfo_fwdcolor="#9d1b1c"
                     /ApEinfo_revcolor="#9d1b1c"
                     /ApEinfo_graphicformat="arrow_data {{0 1 2 0 0 -1} {} 0}
                     width 5 offset 0"
     terminator      2312..2558
                     /note="transcription terminator tL3 from phage lambda"
                     /locus_tag="-lambda tL3 terminator"
                     /label="-lambda tL3 terminator"
                     /ApEinfo_label="-lambda tL3 terminator"
                     /ApEinfo_fwdcolor="#9d1b1c"
                     /ApEinfo_revcolor="#9d1b1c"
                     /ApEinfo_graphicformat="arrow_data {{0 1 2 0 0 -1} {} 0}
                     width 5 offset 0"
     promoter        346..448
                     /note="promoter of the E. coli cat gene encoding
                     chloramphenicol acetyltransferase"
                     /locus_tag="cat promoter"
                     /label="cat promoter"
                     /ApEinfo_label="cat promoter"
                     /ApEinfo_fwdcolor="#346ee0"
                     /ApEinfo_revcolor="#346ee0"
                     /ApEinfo_graphicformat="arrow_data {{0 1 2 0 0 -1} {} 0}
                     width 5 offset 0"
     CDS             449..1108
                     /codon_start=1
                     /gene="cat"
                     /product="chloramphenicol acetyltransferase"
                     /note="confers resistance to chloramphenicol"
                     /translation="MEKKITGYTTVDISQWHRKEHFEAFQSVAQCTYNQTVQLDITAFL
                     KTVKKNKHKFYPAFIHILARLMNAHPELRMAMKDGELVIWDSVHPCYTVFHEQTETFSS
                     LWSEYHDDFRQFLHIYSQDVACYGENLAYFPKGFIENMFFVSANPWVSFTSFDLNVANM
                     DNFFAPVFTMGKYYTQGDKVLMPLAIQVHHAVCDGFHVGRMLNELQQYCDEWQGGA"
                     /locus_tag="CmR"
                     /label="CmR"
                     /ApEinfo_label="CmR"
                     /ApEinfo_fwdcolor="#e9d024"
                     /ApEinfo_revcolor="#e9d024"
                     /ApEinfo_graphicformat="arrow_data {{0 1 2 0 0 -1} {} 0}
                     width 5 offset 0"
     promoter        1706..1735
                     /note="promoter of the E. coli rhaBAD operon, conferring
                     tight induction with L-rhamnose and repression with
                     D-glucose in the presence of RhaR and RhaS (Giacalone et
                     al., 2006)"
                     /locus_tag="rhaB promoter"
                     /label="rhaB promoter"
                     /ApEinfo_label="rhaB promoter"
                     /ApEinfo_fwdcolor="#346ee0"
                     /ApEinfo_revcolor="#346ee0"
                     /ApEinfo_graphicformat="arrow_data {{0 1 2 0 0 -1} {} 0}
                     width 5 offset 0"
     terminator      62..95
                     /locus_tag="Strong forward terminator"
                     /label="Strong forward terminator"
                     /ApEinfo_label="Strong forward terminator"
                     /ApEinfo_fwdcolor="#9d1b1c"
                     /ApEinfo_revcolor="#9d1b1c"
                     /ApEinfo_graphicformat="arrow_data {{} {} 0} width 5 offset
                     0"
     promoter        1617..1705
                     /note="promoter of the E. coli rhaBAD operon, conferring
                     tight induction with L-rhamnose and repression with
                     D-glucose in the presence of RhaR and RhaS (Giacalone et
                     al., 2006)"
                     /locus_tag="rhaB promoter(1)"
                     /label="rhaB promoter(1)"
                     /ApEinfo_label="rhaB promoter"
                     /ApEinfo_fwdcolor="#346ee0"
                     /ApEinfo_revcolor="#346ee0"
                     /ApEinfo_graphicformat="arrow_data {{0 1 2 0 0 -1} {} 0}
                     width 5 offset 0"
     misc_feature    1776..2252
                     /locus_tag="tse2 toxin"
                     /label="tse2 toxin"
                     /ApEinfo_label="tse2 toxin"
                     /ApEinfo_fwdcolor="cyan"
                     /ApEinfo_revcolor="green"
                     /ApEinfo_graphicformat="arrow_data {{0 1 2 0 0 -1} {} 0}
                     width 5 offset 0"
     promoter        6075..6103
                     /note="strong E. coli promoter; hybrid between the trp and
                     lac UV5 promoters"
                     /locus_tag="tac promoter"
                     /label="tac promoter"
                     /ApEinfo_label="tac promoter"
                     /ApEinfo_fwdcolor="#346ee0"
                     /ApEinfo_revcolor="#346ee0"
                     /ApEinfo_graphicformat="arrow_data {{0 1 2 0 0 -1} {} 0}
                     width 5 offset 0"
     misc_feature    6170..6835
                     /locus_tag="amilCP"
                     /label="amilCP"
                     /ApEinfo_label="amilCP"
                     /ApEinfo_fwdcolor="#0080ff"
                     /ApEinfo_revcolor="green"
                     /ApEinfo_graphicformat="arrow_data {{0 1 2 0 0 -1} {} 0}
                     width 5 offset 0"
ORIGIN
        1 ggcatgcaag cttggctgtt ttggcggatg agagGGTACc gcatgAGCTT CGAGCTAATC
       61 Gcgcaaaaaa ccccgcttcg gcggggtttt ttcgcTGATC ACGTACGATA TCTTCGAACC
      121 GGTGCACATG GTGTACAGGG CCCTAGGATA GGACGTCTTA AGGTTTAAAC CAGGTTAATT
      181 AATTTAAATG CATCCCGGGA CGTCTCGAGC TCGATCGGAC CGCGGCCGCT AGCACGTATA
      241 CCAAGTGTCC TGTtttcttg ccgccaagga tctgatggcg caggggatca aGATCTctgt
      301 tgataccggg aagccctggg ccaacttttg gcgaaaatga gacgttgatc ggcacgtaag
      361 aggttccaac tttcaccata atgaaataag atcactaccg ggcgtatttt ttgagttatc
      421 gagattttca ggagctaagg aagctaaaat ggagaaaaaa atcactggat ataccaccgt
      481 tgatatatcc caatggcatc gtaaagaaca ttttgaggca tttcagtcag ttgctcaatg
      541 tacctataac cagaccgttc agctggatat tacggccttt ttaaagaccg taaagaaaaa
      601 taagcacaag ttttatccgg cctttattca cattcttgcc cgcctgatga atgctcatcc
      661 ggaattacgt atggcaatga aagacggtga gctggtgata tgggatagtg ttcacccttg
      721 ttacaccgtt ttccatgagc aaactgaaac gttttcatcg ctctggagtg aataccacga
      781 cgatttccgg cagtttctac acatatattc gcaagatgtg gcgtgttacg gtgaaaacct
      841 ggcctatttc cctaaagggt ttattgagaa tatgtttttc gtctcagcca atccctgggt
      901 gagtttcacc agttttgatt taaacgtggc caatatggac aacttcttcg cccccgtttt
      961 caccatgggc aaatattata cgcaaggcga caaggtgctg atgccgctgg cgattcaggt
     1021 tcatcatgcc gtttgtgatg gcttccatgt cggcagaatg cttaatgaat tacaacagta
     1081 ctgcgatgag tggcagggcg gggcgtaatt tttttaaggc agttattgtc ttcaaattcc
     1141 cgttgcatcg atggcccccg atggtagtgt ggggtctccc catgcgagag tagggaactg
     1201 ccaggcatca aataaaacga aaggctcagt cgaaagactg ggcctttcgt tttatctgtt
     1261 gtttgtcggt gaacgctctc ctgagtagga caaatccgcc gggagcggat ttgaacgttg
     1321 cgaagcaacg gcccggaggg tggcgggcag gacgcccgcc ataaactgcc aggcatcaaa
     1381 ttaagcagaa ggccatcctg acggatggcc tttttgcgtg gccagtgcca agcttgcatg
     1441 cctgcagctg tccggaacta gtcgaggcca tggtggcctc ctgatgtcgt caacacggcg
     1501 aaatagtaat cacgaggtca ggttcttacc ttaaattttc gacggaaaac cacgtaaaaa
     1561 acgtcgattt ttcaagatac agcgtgaatt ttcaggaaat gcggtgagca tcacatcacc
     1621 acaattcagc aaattgtgaa catcatcacg ttcatctttc cctggttgcc aatggcccat
     1681 tttcctgtca gtaacgagaa ggtcgcgaat tcaggcgctt tttagactgg tcgtaatgaa
     1741 attcagcagg atcaccatat gaggaggtaa aatagatgtc ctacgactac gagaaaacca
     1801 gcctcaccct ctaccgggcg gtattcaagg ccaactacga cggcgacgtc ggtcgctacc
     1861 tgcatcccga caaggaactc gccgaggctg cggaagtcgc cccgctgctg catccgacct
     1921 tcgacagccc caacacccct ggcgtccccg cccgcgcgcc ggacatcgtc gccggccgcg
     1981 acggcctcta cgccccggac accggcggca cctcggtgtt cgaccgcgcc ggcgtgctgc
     2041 gccgcgccga cggcgacttc gtgatacccg acggcaccga catcccgccg gaccttaagg
     2101 tgaagcagga cagctacaac aagcgcctgc aagccaccca ctacaccatc atgccggcca
     2161 agccgatgta ccgggaggtc ctcatgggcc aactggacaa cttcgtgcgc aacgccatcc
     2221 gccgccaatg ggaaaaagcc cgcgggctct agggatccgc gaattctcat gtttgacagc
     2281 ttatcactga tcagtgaatt aatggcgatg acgcatcctc acgataatat ccgggtaggc
     2341 gcaatcactt tcgtctctac tccgttacaa agcgaggctg ggtatttccc ggcctttctg
     2401 ttatccgaaa tccactgaaa gcacagcggc tggctgagga gataaataat aaacgagggg
     2461 ctgtatgcac aaagcatctt ctgttgagtt aagaacgagt atcgagatgg cacatagcct
     2521 tgctcaaatt ggaatcaggt ttgtgccaat accagtagaa acagacgaag aagtcgtggg
     2581 ggaattccac aaattgttat ccgctcacaa ttccacatgt ggaattccac atgtggaatt
     2641 cccatgtcag ccgttaagtg ttcctgtgtc actcaaaatt gctttgagag gctctaaggg
     2701 cttctcagtg cgttacatcc ctggcttgtt gtccacaacc gttaaacctt aaaagcttta
     2761 aaagccttat atattctttt ttttcttata aaacttaaaa ccttagaggc tatttaagtt
     2821 gctgatttat attaatttta ttgttcaaac atgagagctt agtacgtgaa acatgagagc
     2881 ttagtacgtt agccatgaga gcttagtacg ttagccatga gggtttagtt cgttaaacat
     2941 gagagcttag tacgttaaac atgagagctt agtacgtgaa acatgagagc ttagtacgta
     3001 ctatcaacag gttgaactgc tgatcttcag atcctctacg ccggacgcat cgtggccgga
     3061 tccagccgac caggctttcc acgcccgcgt gccgctccat gtcgttcgcg cggttctcgg
     3121 aaacgcgctg ccgcgtttcg tgattgtcac gctcaagccc gtagtcccgt tcgagcgtcg
     3181 cgcagaggtc agcgagggcg cggtaggccc gatacggctc atggatggtg tttcgggtcg
     3241 ggtgaatctt gttgatggcg atatggatgt gcaggttgtc ggtgtcgtga tgcacggcac
     3301 tgacgcgctg atgctcggcg aagccaagcc cagcgcagat gcggtcctca atcgcgcgca
     3361 acgtctccgc gtcgggcttc tctcccgcgc ggaagctaac cagcaggtga taggtcttgt
     3421 cggcctcgga acgggtgttg ccgtgctggg tcgccatcac ctcggccatg acagcgggca
     3481 gggtgtttgc ctcgcagttc gtgacgcgca cgtgacccag gcgctcggtc ttgccttgct
     3541 cgtcggtgat gtacttcacc agctccgcga agtcgctctt cttgatggag cgcatgggga
     3601 cgtgcttggc aatcacgcgc accccccggc cgttttagcg gctaaaaaag tcatggctct
     3661 gccctcgggc ggaccacgcc catcatgacc ttgccaagct cgtcctgctt ctcttcgatc
     3721 ttcgccagca gggcgaggat cgtggcatca ccgaaccgcg ccgtgcgcgg gtcgtcggtg
     3781 agccagagtt tcagcaggcc gcccaggcgg cccaggtcgc cattgatgcg ggccagctcg
     3841 cggacgtgct catagtccac gacgcccgtg attttgtagc cctggccgac ggccagcagg
     3901 taggccgaca ggctcatgcc ggccgccgcc gccttttcct caatcgctct tcgttcgtct
     3961 ggaaggcagt acaccttgat aggtgggctg cccttcctgg ttggcttggt ttcatcagcc
     4021 atccgcttgc cctcatctgt tacgccggcg gtagccggcc agcctcgcag agcaggattc
     4081 ccgttgagca ccgccaggtg cgaataaggg acagtgaaga aggaacaccc gctcgcgggt
     4141 gggcctactt cacctatcct gcccggctga cgccgttgga tacaccaagg aaagtctaca
     4201 cgaacccttt ggcaaaatcc tgtatatcgt gcgaaaaagg atggatatac cgaaaaaatc
     4261 gctataatga ccccgaagca gggttatgca gcggaaaagc gctgcttccc tgctgttttg
     4321 tggaatatct accgactgga aacaggcaaa tgcaggaaat tactgaactg aggggacagg
     4381 cgagagacga tgccaaagag ctacaccgac gagctggccg agtgggttga atcccgcgcg
     4441 gccaagaagc gccggcgtga tgaggctgcg gttgcgttcc tggcggtgag ggcggatgtc
     4501 gaggcggcgt tagcgtccgg ctatgcgctc gtcaccattt gggagcacat gcgggaaacg
     4561 gggaaggtca agttctccta cgagacgttc cgctcgcacg ccaggcggca catcaaggcc
     4621 aagcccgccg atgtgcccgc accgcaggcc aaggctgcgg aacccgcgcc ggcacccaag
     4681 acgccggagc cacggcggcc gaagcagggg ggcaaggctg aaaagccggc ccccgctgcg
     4741 gccccgaccg gcttcacctt caacccaaca ccggacaaaa aggatcctct acgccggacg
     4801 catcgtggcc ggcatcaccg gcgccacaag tgcggttgct ggcgcctata tcgccgacat
     4861 caccgatggg gaagatcggg ctcgccactt cgggctcatg agcgcttgtt tcggcgtggg
     4921 tatggtggca ggccccgtgg ccgggggact gttgggcgcc atctccttgc tgcctcgcgc
     4981 gtttcggtga tgacggtgaa aacctctgac acatgcagct cccggagacg gtcacagctt
     5041 gtctgtaagc ggatgccgta agtaaggtaa AGGCCTcgcg gaacccctat ttgtttattt
     5101 ttctaaatac attcaaatat gtatccgctc atgagacaat aaccctgata aatgcttcaa
     5161 taatattgaa aaaggaGCTT ATCACCGATA AGGAGGTTTT TTAATGACGG TGCTGCACTC
     5221 GGTTGACTTC TTCCCTAGCG GCAATGCCAG CGTTGCCATT GAGCCGCGCC TGCCTCAAGC
     5281 CGACTTCCCG GAGCACCACC ACGACTTCCA CGAGATCGTT ATCGTGGAGC ACGGTACCGG
     5341 CATCCACGTT TTCAACGGCC AACCGTACAC GATTACGGGC GGTACCGTGT GCTTCGTTCG
     5401 TGATCACGAC CGCCACTTAT ACGAGCACAC GGACAACTTA TGCTTAACCA ACGTTTTATA
     5461 CCGTAGCCCT GACCGCTTCC AATTCCTGGC GGGCTTAAAC CAACTGTTAC CGCAGGAATT
     5521 AGACGGCCAA TACCCTAGCC ATTGGCGTGT GAATCATTCG GTGCTGCAAC AAGTTCGCCA
     5581 ATTAGTGGCG CAAATGGAGC AACAAGAGGG CGAGAACGAC CTGCCGAGCA CGGCGAGCCG
     5641 TGAAATTCTG TTCATGCAGC TGTTACTGCT GTTACGCAAG TCGAGCCTGC AAGAAAATTT
     5701 AGAGAATTCG GCGAGCCGCC TGAATCTGCT GTTAGCGTGG TTAGAAGATC ACTTCGCGGA
     5761 CGAAGTTAAC TGGGATGCGG TTGCCGACCA GTTCAGCCTG AGCTTACGCA CCCTGCACCG
     5821 CCAACTGAAA CAACAGACCG GCTTAACCCC GCAACGCTAT TTAAACCGTT TACGCTTAAT
     5881 GAAGGCGCGC CACTTACTGC GCCATTCGGA AGCGTCGGTG ACCGATATTG CGTACCACTG
     5941 TGGCTTTTCG GATAGCAATC ATTTCAGCAC CCTGTTCCGT CGCGAATTCA ATTGGAGCCC
     6001 TCGCGACATC CGCCAAGGCC GCGACGGTTT CTTACAGTGA AGGCCTtcta gagtcgacct
     6061 gcatcgacct gcagttgaca attaatcatc ggctcgtata atgtgtggaa aggcggttca
     6121 ccgccgtttt cacacaggaa acagaattct ttaagaagga gatatacatA TGTCAGTGAT
     6181 AGCAAAGCAG ATGACATACA AAGTATATAT GAGCGGTACT GTAAATGGTC ACTACTTCGA
     6241 AGTAGAAGGT GATGGCAAAG GGAAGCCGTA TGAGGGTGAA CAAACAGTGA AGCTTACAGT
     6301 TACGAAGGGT GGCCCTTTGC CGTTCGCGTG GGACATTTTG TCGCCACAGT GCCAGTACGG
     6361 GAGCATACCA TTCACCAAGT ATCCAGAGGA CATACCAGAC TACGTGAAAC AGTCCTTTCC
     6421 CGAAGGCTAT ACCTGGGAGC GCATAATGAA CTTTGAAGAC GGTGCGGTTT GTACGGTATC
     6481 GAACGATTCA TCAATCCAAG GAAATTGCTT TATTTATCAT GTTAAATTTT CGGGGCTTAA
     6541 CTTTCCGCCA AATGGCCCCG TGATGCAGAA GAAAACTCAG GGCTGGGAAC CAAATACCGA
     6601 GCGCCTTTTC GCTCGGGACG GAATGCTGTT GGGAAACAAT TTTATGGCGT TGAAGCTGGA
     6661 AGGGGGTGGC CACTATCTCT GTGAATTCAA GACAACATAC AAAGCCAAGA AGCCTGTCAA
     6721 GATGCCCGGT TATCACTATG TGGACCGGAA GCTCGATGTC ACTAATCACA ACAAGGATTA
     6781 TACTTCAGTT GAACAGTGCG AAATTTCGAT CGCTCGCAAA CCTGTCGTAG CATAAgg
//
