Features (pLannotate 1.2.2; 21 found; start..end, strand, type, name):
      1..119     +  promoter       rhaB promoter: promoter of the E. coli rhaBAD operon, conferring tight induction with L-rhamnose and repression with D-glucose in the presence of RhaR and RhaS (Giacalone et al., 2006)
    160..633     +  CDS            tse2: TSE2_PSEAE - Experimental evidence at protein level: Swiss-Prot protein existence level 1. Toxin secreted by the H1 type VI (H1-T6SS) secretion system into the cytoplasm of recipient cells (PubMed:20114026). Acts likely as a NAD-dependent cytotoxin towards both prokaryotic and eukaryotic cells (PubMed:26749446). From Pseudomonas aeruginosa (strain ATCC 15692 / DSM 22644 / CIP 104116 / JCM 14847 / LMG 12228 / 1C / PRS 101 / PAO1).
    696..942     +  terminator     λ tL3 terminator: transcription terminator tL3 from phage λ
    978..994     -  protein_bind   lac operator: The lac repressor binds to the lac operator to inhibit transcription in E. coli. This inhibition can be relieved by adding lactose or isopropyl-β-D-thiogalactopyranoside (IPTG). lac repressor encoded by lacI
   1029..1417    -  rep_origin     R6K γ ori: γ replication origin from E. coli plasmid R6K; requires the R6K initiator protein pi for replication
   1431..1997    -  CDS            traI (fragment): TRAI6_ECOLX - Experimental evidence at protein level: Swiss-Prot protein existence level 1. The initiation process of transfer DNA synthesis requires the interaction of at least three plasmid-specific components (TraH, I, and J) at the transfer origin resulting in the assembly of a specialised nucleoprotein complex - the relaxosome. Site- and strand-specific cleavage at the transfer origin is dependent on TraI and TraJ. From Escherichia coli.
   2035..2406    -  CDS            traJ: oriT-recognizing protein; traJ
   2439..2548    -  oriT           oriT: incP origin of transfer
   2774..3175    +  CDS            traK: TRAK4_ECOLX - Experimental evidence at protein level: Swiss-Prot protein existence level 1. From Escherichia coli.
   3166..3354    +  CDS            TcR (fragment): tetracycline efflux protein; tet; confers resistance to tetracycline
   3353..3393    +  CDS            rop (fragment): Rop protein, which maintains plasmids at low copy number; rop
   3461..3560    +  promoter       AmpR promoter: bla
   3588..4421    +  CDS            rhaS: RHAS_ECOLI - Also known as rhaC2. Experimental evidence at protein level: Swiss-Prot protein existence level 1. Activates expression of the rhaBAD and rhaT operons. From Escherichia coli (strain K12).
   4431..4447    +  misc_feature   MCS (fragment): pUC18/19 multiple cloning site
   4459..4487    +  promoter       tac promoter: strong E. coli promoter; hybrid between the trp and lac UV5 promoters
   4554..5216    +  CDS            amilCP: amilCP is a fluorescent protein published in 2008, derived from Acropora millepora. It is reported to be a tetramer.
   5567..5669    +  promoter       cat promoter: promoter of the E. coli cat gene encoding chloramphenicol acetyltransferase
   5670..6329    +  CDS            CmR: chloramphenicol acetyltransferase; cat; confers resistance to chloramphenicol
   6430..6516    +  terminator     rrnB T1 terminator: Escherichia coli rrnB; transcription terminator T1 from the E. coli rrnB gene
   6608..6635    +  terminator     rrnB T2 terminator: transcription terminator T2 from the E. coli rrnB gene
   6651..6668    -  misc_feature   MCS (fragment): pUC18/19 multiple cloning site
>Addgene plasmid #127451 | pTOX6 | addgene full sequence | sequence record 251155 | Addgene NGS Result
CACCACAATTCAGCAAATTGTGAACATCATCACGTTCATCTTTCCCTGGTTGCCAATGGCCCATTTTCCT
GTCAGTAACGAGAAGGTCGCGAATTCAGGCGCTTTTTAGACTGGTCGTAATGAAATTCAGCAGGATCACC
ATATGAGGAGGTAAAATAGATGTCCTACGACTACGAGAAAACCAGCCTCACCCTCTACCGGGCGGTATTC
AAGGCCAACTACGACGGCGACGTCGGTCGCTACCTGCATCCCGACAAGGAACTCGCCGAGGCTGCGGAAG
TCGCCCCGCTGCTGCATCCGACCTTCGACAGCCCCAACACCCCTGGCGTCCCCGCCCGCGCGCCGGACAT
CGTCGCCGGCCGCGACGGCCTCTACGCCCCGGACACCGGCGGCACCTCGGTGTTCGACCGCGCCGGCGTG
CTGCGCCGCGCCGACGGCGACTTCGTGATACCCGACGGCACCGACATCCCGCCGGACCTTAAGGTGAAGC
AGGACAGCTACAACAAGCGCCTGCAAGCCACCCACTACACCATCATGCCGGCCAAGCCGATGTACCGGGA
GGTCCTCATGGGCCAACTGGACAACTTCGTGCGCAACGCCATCCGCCGCCAATGGGAAAAAGCCCGCGGG
CTCTAGGGATCCGCGAATTCTCATGTTTGACAGCTTATCACTGATCAGTGAATTAATGGCGATGACGCAT
CCTCACGATAATATCCGGGTAGGCGCAATCACTTTCGTCTCTACTCCGTTACAAAGCGAGGCTGGGTATT
TCCCGGCCTTTCTGTTATCCGAAATCCACTGAAAGCACAGCGGCTGGCTGAGGAGATAAATAATAAACGA
GGGGCTGTATGCACAAAGCATCTTCTGTTGAGTTAAGAACGAGTATCGAGATGGCACATAGCCTTGCTCA
AATTGGAATCAGGTTTGTGCCAATACCAGTAGAAACAGACGAAGAAGTCGTGGGGGAATTCCACAAATTG
TTATCCGCTCACAATTCCACATGTGGAATTCCACATGTGGAATTCCCATGTCAGCCGTTAAGTGTTCCTG
TGTCACTCAAAATTGCTTTGAGAGGCTCTAAGGGCTTCTCAGTGCGTTACATCCCTGGCTTGTTGTCCAC
AACCGTTAAACCTTAAAAGCTTTAAAAGCCTTATATATTCTTTTTTTTCTTATAAAACTTAAAACCTTAG
AGGCTATTTAAGTTGCTGATTTATATTAATTTTATTGTTCAAACATGAGAGCTTAGTACGTGAAACATGA
GAGCTTAGTACGTTAGCCATGAGAGCTTAGTACGTTAGCCATGAGGGTTTAGTTCGTTAAACATGAGAGC
TTAGTACGTTAAACATGAGAGCTTAGTACGTGAAACATGAGAGCTTAGTACGTACTATCAACAGGTTGAA
CTGCTGATCTTCAGATCCTCTACGCCGGACGCATCGTGGCCGGATCCAGCCGACCAGGCTTTCCACGCCC
GCGTGCCGCTCCATGTCGTTCGCGCGGTTCTCGGAAACGCGCTGCCGCGTTTCGTGATTGTCACGCTCAA
GCCCGTAGTCCCGTTCGAGCGTCGCGCAGAGGTCAGCGAGGGCGCGGTAGGCCCGATACGGCTCATGGAT
GGTGTTTCGGGTCGGGTGAATCTTGTTGATGGCGATATGGATGTGCAGGTTGTCGGTGTCGTGATGCACG
GCACTGACGCGCTGATGCTCGGCGAAGCCAAGCCCAGCGCAGATGCGGTCCTCAATCGCGCGCAACGTCT
CCGCGTCGGGCTTCTCTCCCGCGCGGAAGCTAACCAGCAGGTGATAGGTCTTGTCGGCCTCGGAACGGGT
GTTGCCGTGCTGGGTCGCCATCACCTCGGCCATGACAGCGGGCAGGGTGTTTGCCTCGCAGTTCGTGACG
CGCACGTAACCCAGGCGCTCGGTCTTGCCTTGCTCGTCGGTGATGTACTTCACCAGCTCCGCGAAGTCGC
TCTTCTTGATGGAGCGCATGGGGACGTGCTTGGCAATCACGCGCACCCCCCGGCCGTTTTAGCGGCTAAA
AAAGTCATGGCTCTGCCCTCGGGCGGACCACGCCCATCATGACCTTGCCAAGCTCGTCCTGCTTCTCTTC
GATCTTCGCCAGCAGGGCGAGGATCGTGGCATCACCGAACCGCGCCGTGCGCGGGTCGTCGGTGAGCCAG
AGTTTCAGCAGGCCGCCCAGGCGGCCCAGGTCGCCATTGATGCGGGCCAGCTCGCGGACGTGCTCATAGT
CCACGACGCCCGTGATTTTGTAGCCCTGGCCGACGGCCAGCAGGTAGGCCGACAGGCTCATGCCGGCCGC
CGCCGCCTTTTCCTCAATCGCTCTTCGTTCGTCTGGAAGGCAGTACACCTTGATAGGTGGGCTGCCCTTC
CTGGTTGGCTTGGTTTCATCAGCCATCCGCTTGCCCTCATCTGTTACGCCGGCGGTAGCCGGCCAGCCTC
GCAGAGCAGGATTCCCGTTGAGCACCGCCAGGTGCGAATAAGGGACAGTGAAGAAGGAACACCCGCTCGC
GGGTGGGCCTACTTCACCTATCCTGCCCGGCTGACGCCGTTGGATACACCAAGGAAAGTCTACACGAACC
CTTTGGCAAAATCCTGTATATCGTGCGAAAAAGGATGGATATACCGAAAAAATCGCTATAATGACCCCGA
AGCAGGGTTATGCAGCGGAAAAGCGCTGCTTCCCTGCTGTTTTGTGGAATATCTACCGACTGGAAACAGG
CAAATGCAGGAAATTACTGAACTGAGGGGACAGGCGAGAGACGATGCCAAAGAGCTACACCGACGAGCTG
GCCGAGTGGGTTGAATCCCGCGCGGCCAAGAAGCGCCGGCGTGATGAGGCTGCGGTTGCGTTCCTGGCGG
TGAGGGCGGATGTCGAGGCGGCGTTAGCGTCCGGCTATGCGCTCGTCACCATTTGGGAGCACATGCGGGA
AACGGGGAAGGTCAAGTTCTCCTACGAGACGTTCCGCTCGCACGCCAGGCGGCACATCAAGGCCAAGCCC
GCCGATGTGCCCGCACCGCAGGCCAAGGCTGCGGAACCCGCGCCGGCACCCAAGACGCCGGAGCCACGGC
GGCCGAAGCAGGGGGGCAAGGCTGAAAAGCCGGCCCCCGCTGCGGCCCCGACCGGCTTCACCTTCAACCC
AACACCGGACAAAAAGGATCCTCTACGCCGGACGCATCGTGGCCGGCATCACCGGCGCCACAGGTGCGGT
TGCTGGCGCCTATATCGCCGACATCACCGATGGGGAAGATCGGGCTCGCCACTTCGGGCTCATGAGCGCT
TGTTTCGGCGTGGGTATGGTGGCAGGCCCCGTGGCCGGGGGACTGTTGGGCGCCATCTCCTTGCTGCCTC
GCGCGTTTCGGTGATGACGGTGAAAACCTCTGACACATGCAGCTCCCGGAGACGGTCACAGCTTGTCTGT
AAGCGGATGCCGTAAGTAAGGTAAAGGCCTCGCGGAACCCCTATTTGTTTATTTTTCTAAATACATTCAA
ATATGTATCCGCTCATGAGACAATAACCCTGATAAATGCTTCAATAATATTGAAAAAGGAGCTTATCACC
GATAAGGAGGTTTTTTAATGACGGTGCTGCACTCGGTTGACTTCTTCCCTAGCGGCAATGCCAGCGTTGC
CATTGAGCCGCGCCTGCCTCAAGCCGACTTCCCGGAGCACCACCACGACTTCCACGAGATCGTTATCGTG
GAGCACGGTACCGGCATCCACGTTTTCAACGGCCAACCGTACACGATTACGGGCGGTACCGTGTGCTTCG
TTCGTGATCACGACCGCCACTTATACGAGCACACGGACAACTTATGCTTAACCAACGTTTTATACCGTAG
CCCTGACCGCTTCCAATTCCTGGCGGGCTTAAACCAACTGTTACCGCAGGAATTAGACGGCCAATACCCT
AGCCATTGGCGTGTGAATCATTCGGTGCTGCAACAAGTTCGCCAATTAGTGGCGCAAATGGAGCAACAAG
AGGGCGAGAACGACCTGCCGAGCACGGCGAGCCGTGAAATTCTGTTCATGCAGCTGTTACTGCTGTTACG
CAAGTCGAGCCTGCAAGAAAATTTAGAGAATTCGGCGAGCCGCCTGAATCTGCTGTTAGCGTGGTTAGAA
GATCACTTCGCGGACGAAGTTAACTGGGATGCGGTTGCCGACCAGTTCAGCCTGAGCTTACGCACCCTGC
ACCGCCAACTGAAACAACAGACCGGCTTAACCCCGCAACGCTATTTAAACCGTTTACGCTTAATGAAGGC
GCGCCACTTACTGCGCCATTCGGAAGCGTCGGTGACCGATATTGCGTACCACTGTGGCTTTTCGGATAGC
AATCATTTCAGCACCCTGTTCCGTCGCGAATTCAATTGGAGCCCTCGCGACATCCGCCAAGGCCGCGACG
GTTTCTTACAGTGAAGGCCTTCTAGAGTCGACCTGCATCGACCTGCAGTTGACAATTAATCATCGGCTCG
TATAATGTGTGGAAAGGCGGTTCACCGCCGTTTTCACACAGGAAACAGAATTCTTTAAGAAGGAGATATA
CATATGTCAGTGATAGCAAAGCAGATGACATACAAAGTATATATGAGCGGTACTGTAAATGGTCACTACT
TCGAAGTAGAAGGTGATGGCAAAGGGAAGCCGTATGAGGGTGAACAAACAGTGAAGCTTACAGTTACGAA
GGGTGGCCCTTTGCCGTTCGCGTGGGACATTTTGTCGCCACAGTGCCAGTACGGGAGCATACCATTCACC
AAGTATCCAGAGGACATACCAGACTACGTGAAACAGTCCTTTCCCGAAGGCTATACCTGGGAGCGCATAA
TGAACTTTGAAGACGGTGCGGTTTGTACGGTATCGAACGATTCATCAATCCAAGGAAATTGCTTTATTTA
TCATGTTAAATTTTCGGGGCTTAACTTTCCGCCAAATGGCCCCGTGATGCAGAAGAAAACTCAGGGCTGG
GAACCAAATACCGAGCGCCTTTTCGCTCGGGACGGAATGCTGTTGGGAAACAATTTTATGGCGTTGAAGC
TGGAAGGGGGTGGCCACTATCTCTGTGAATTCAAGACAACATACAAAGCCAAGAAGCCTGTCAAGATGCC
CGGTTATCACTATGTGGACCGGAAGCTCGATGTCACTAATCACAACAAGGATTATACTTCAGTTGAACAG
TGCGAAATTTCGATCGCTCGCAAACCTGTCGTAGCATAAGGGGCATGCAAGCTTGGCTGTTTTGGCGGAT
GAGAGGGTACCGCATGAGCTTCGAGCTAATCGCGCAAAAAACCCCGCTTCGGCGGGGTTTTTTCGCTGAT
CACGTACGATATCTTCGAACCGGTGCACATGGTGTACAGGGCCCTAGGATAGGACGTCTTAAGGTTTAAA
CCAGGTTAATTAATTTAAATGCATCCCGGGACGTCTCGAGCTCGATCGGACCGCGGCCGCTAGCACGTAT
ACCAAGTGTCCTGTTTTCTTGCCGCCAAGGATCTGATGGCGCAGGGGATCAAGATCTCTGTTGATACCGG
GAAGCCCTGGGCCAACTTTTGGCGAAAATGAGACGTTGATCGGCACGTAAGAGGTTCCAACTTTCACCAT
AATGAAATAAGATCACTACCGGGCGTATTTTTTGAGTTATCGAGATTTTCAGGAGCTAAGGAAGCTAAAA
TGGAGAAAAAAATCACTGGATATACCACCGTTGATATATCCCAATGGCATCGTAAAGAACATTTTGAGGC
ATTTCAGTCAGTTGCTCAATGTACCTATAACCAGACCGTTCAGCTGGATATTACGGCCTTTTTAAAGACC
GTAAAGAAAAATAAGCACAAGTTTTATCCGGCCTTTATTCACATTCTTGCCCGCCTGATGAATGCTCATC
CGGAATTACGTATGGCAATGAAAGACGGTGAGCTGGTGATATGGGATAGTGTTCACCCTTGTTACACCGT
TTTCCATGAGCAAACTGAAACGTTTTCATCGCTCTGGAGTGAATACCACGACGATTTCCGGCAGTTTCTA
CACATATATTCGCAAGATGTGGCGTGTTACGGTGAAAACCTGGCCTATTTCCCTAAAGGGTTTATTGAGA
ATATGTTTTTCGTCTCAGCCAATCCCTGGGTGAGTTTCACCAGTTTTGATTTAAACGTGGCCAATATGGA
CAACTTCTTCGCCCCCGTTTTCACCATGGGCAAATATTATACGCAAGGCGACAAGGTGCTGATGCCGCTG
GCGATTCAGGTTCATCATGCCGTTTGTGATGGCTTCCATGTCGGCAGAATGCTTAATGAATTACAACAGT
ACTGCGATGAGTGGCAGGGCGGGGCGTAATTTTTTTAAGGCAGTTATTGTCTTCAAATTCCCGTTGCATC
GATGGCCCCCGATGGTAGTGTGGGGTCTCCCCATGCGAGAGTAGGGAACTGCCAGGCATCAAATAAAACG
AAAGGCTCAGTCGAAAGACTGGGCCTTTCGTTTTATCTGTTGTTTGTCGGTGAACGCTCTCCTGAGTAGG
ACAAATCCGCCGGGAGCGGATTTGAACGTTGCGAAGCAACGGCCCGGAGGGTGGCGGGCAGGACGCCCGC
CATAAACTGCCAGGCATCAAATTAAGCAGAAGGCCATCCTGACGGATGGCCTTTTTGCGTGGCCAGTGCC
AAGCTTGCATGCCTGCAGCTGTCCGGAACTAGTCGAGGCCATGGTGGCCTCCTGATGTCGTCAACACGGC
GAAATAGTAATCACGAGGTCAGGTTCTTACCTTAAATTTTCGACGGAAAACCACGTAAAAAACGTCGATT
TTTCAATATACAGCGTGAATTTTCAGGAAATGCGGTGAGCATCACAT
